Addgene plasmid #112307: pZNF75A-donor
Purpose: CRISPR donor plasmid to tag human transcription factor ZNF75A with GFP
Depositing lab: Kevin White. Depositing organization: University of Chicago.
Backbone
  Vector backbone: pUC19
  Vector type: CRISPR
Growth in bacteria
  Bacterial resistance: Ampicillin, 100 μg/mL
  Growth temperature: 37°C
  Growth strain: DH5alpha
  Copy number: High Copy
Gene/Insert
  Gene/Insert name: ZNF75A homology arms flanking EGFP-IRES-Neo cassette
  Species: H. sapiens (human)
  Mutation: hg38:16:3317462:A>T, hg38:16:3317715:C>T, hg38:16:3317955:A>C
  Entrez Gene: ZNF75A (a.k.a. FLJ31529, MGC59959)
  Cloning method: Gibson Cloning
  Sequencing primers: 5′ M13pUC-fwd; 3′ M13pUC-rev
Terms and licenses: Academic/Nonprofit Terms; Industry Terms: Not Available to Industry
Depositor comments: Cloning source: K562. Use with plasmid pZNF75A.1.0-gDNA.
How to cite: pZNF75A-donor was a gift from Kevin White (Addgene plasmid # 112307 ; http://n2t.net/addgene:112307 ; RRID:Addgene_112307)
