[The description below was written by a language model from this plasmid's Addgene catalogue record and pLannotate feature annotations shown in this document.]
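Description:
pZNF75A-donor is a homology-directed repair template built in the high-copy pUC19 backbone, designed to knock a GFP tag into the endogenous human ZNF75A locus by CRISPR. It is propagated in E. coli through the pUC-type ColE1 origin with ampicillin selection via β-lactamase. Remnants of the pUC19 lac promoter/operator, lacZα and multiple cloning site flank the insert, which was assembled by Gibson cloning.

The payload consists of ZNF75A homology arms, amplified from K562 genomic DNA, surrounding an EGFP-IRES-Neo cassette. The feature table detects two fragments of ZNF75A coding sequence in the upstream arm, consistent with tagging at the C-terminal end of the protein, although the record does not state this explicitly. Between the arm and EGFP lie a short match to a TEV-cleavage/His composite tag and an S-Tag, suggesting a linker with affinity and epitope elements ahead of the fluorescent protein. Downstream, an EMCV IRES drives translation of the Tn5 neomycin phosphotransferase from the same transcript. No separate mammalian promoter is annotated, so EGFP and G418 resistance apparently depend on correct integration and expression from the native ZNF75A promoter, which would enrich for on-target knock-ins. The region after NeoR carries no annotations and presumably contains the downstream arm.

Three single-nucleotide changes relative to hg38 are recorded in the arms, but their origin or purpose is not stated. The plasmid is meant to be used with its companion guide RNA plasmid, pZNF75A.1.0-gDNA, to generate cell lines expressing GFP-tagged ZNF75A at endogenous levels. Such lines typically serve for localization or for GFP-antibody-based assays of this transcription factor.
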