Features (pLannotate 1.2.2; 18 found; start..end, strand, type, name):
      1..21      +  misc_feature   MCS (fragment): pUC18/19 multiple cloning site
     58..74      -  protein_bind   lac operator: The lac repressor binds to the lac operator to inhibit transcription in E. coli. This inhibition can be relieved by adding lactose or isopropyl-β-D-thiogalactopyranoside (IPTG). lac repressor encoded by lacI
     82..112     -  promoter       lac promoter: promoter for the E. coli lac operon
    127..148     -  protein_bind   CAP binding site: CAP binding activates transcription in the presence of cAMP. E. coli catabolite activator protein
    161..253     -  CDS            lacI (fragment): lac repressor; lacI; The lac repressor binds to the lac operator to inhibit transcription in E. coli. This inhibition can be relieved by adding lactose or isopropyl-β-D-thiogalactopyranoside (IPTG).
    436..1024    -  rep_origin     ori: high-copy-number ColE1/pMB1/pBR322/pUC origin of replication
   1195..2055    -  CDS            AmpR: β-lactamase; bla; confers resistance to ampicillin, carbenicillin, and related antibiotics
   2056..2160    -  promoter       AmpR promoter: bla
   2255..2290    +  CDS            rop (fragment): Rop protein, which maintains plasmids at low copy number; rop
   2392..2491    +  misc_feature   bom (fragment): basis of mobility region from pBR322
   2497..2654    -  CDS            lacZα (fragment): LacZα fragment of β-galactosidase; lacZ fragment
   2914..3027    +  CDS            ZNF75A (fragment): ZN75A_HUMAN - Experimental evidence at protein level: Swiss-Prot protein existence level 1. May be involved in transcriptional regulation. From Homo sapiens (Human).
   3186..3536    +  CDS            ZNF75A (fragment): ZN75A_HUMAN - Experimental evidence at protein level: Swiss-Prot protein existence level 1. May be involved in transcriptional regulation. From Homo sapiens (Human).
   3890..3910    +  CDS            capTEV™ (fragment): composite tag for in vivo biotinylation, TEV protease cleavage, and 6xHis tagging
   3924..3968    +  CDS            S-Tag: affinity and epitope tag derived from pancreatic ribonuclease A
   4059..4778    +  CDS            EGFP: the original enhanced GFP (Yang et al., 1996) mammalian codon-optimized
   4816..5401    +  misc_feature   IRES2: internal ribosome entry site (IRES) of the encephalomyocarditis virus (EMCV)
   5483..6286    +  CDS            NeoR/KanR: aminoglycoside phosphotransferase from Tn5; aph(3')-II (or nptII); confers resistance to neomycin, kanamycin, and G418 (Geneticin®)
>Addgene plasmid #112307 | pZNF75A-donor | addgene full sequence | sequence record 228460 | Addgene NGS Result
GACCTGCAGGCATGCAAGCTTGGCGTAATCATGGTCATAGCTGTTTCCTGTGTGAAATTGTTATCCGCTC
ACAATTCCACACAACATACGAGCCGGAAGCATAAAGTGTAAAGCCTGGGGTGCCTAATGAGTGAGCTAAC
TCACATTAATTGCGTTGCGCTCACTGCCCGCTTTCCAGTCGGGAAACCTGTCGTGCCAGCTGCATTAATG
AATCGGCCAACGCGCGGGGAGAGGCGGTTTGCGTATTGGGCGCTCTTCCGCTTCCTCGCTCACTGACTCG
CTGCGCTCGGTCGTTCGGCTGCGGCGAGCGGTATCAGCTCACTCAAAGGCGGTAATACGGTTATCCACAG
AATCAGGGGATAACGCAGGAAAGAACATGTGAGCAAAAGGCCAGCAAAAGGCCAGGAACCGTAAAAAGGC
CGCGTTGCTGGCGTTTTTCCATAGGCTCCGCCCCCCTGACGAGCATCACAAAAATCGACGCTCAAGTCAG
AGGTGGCGAAACCCGACAGGACTATAAAGATACCAGGCGTTTCCCCCTGGAAGCTCCCTCGTGCGCTCTC
CTGTTCCGACCCTGCCGCTTACCGGATACCTGTCCGCCTTTCTCCCTTCGGGAAGCGTGGCGCTTTCTCA
TAGCTCACGCTGTAGGTATCTCAGTTCGGTGTAGGTCGTTCGCTCCAAGCTGGGCTGTGTGCACGAACCC
CCCGTTCAGCCCGACCGCTGCGCCTTATCCGGTAACTATCGTCTTGAGTCCAACCCGGTAAGACACGACT
TATCGCCACTGGCAGCAGCCACTGGTAACAGGATTAGCAGAGCGAGGTATGTAGGCGGTGCTACAGAGTT
CTTGAAGTGGTGGCCTAACTACGGCTACACTAGAAGAACAGTATTTGGTATCTGCGCTCTGCTGAAGCCA
GTTACCTTCGGAAAAAGAGTTGGTAGCTCTTGATCCGGCAAACAAACCACCGCTGGTAGCGGTGGTTTTT
TTGTTTGCAAGCAGCAGATTACGCGCAGAAAAAAAGGATCTCAAGAAGATCCTTTGATCTTTTCTACGGG
GTCTGACGCTCAGTGGAACGAAAACTCACGTTAAGGGATTTTGGTCATGAGATTATCAAAAAGGATCTTC
ACCTAGATCCTTTTAAATTAAAAATGAAGTTTTAAATCAATCTAAAGTATATATGAGTAAACTTGGTCTG
ACAGTTACCAATGCTTAATCAGTGAGGCACCTATCTCAGCGATCTGTCTATTTCGTTCATCCATAGTTGC
CTGACTCCCCGTCGTGTAGATAACTACGATACGGGAGGGCTTACCATCTGGCCCCAGTGCTGCAATGATA
CCGCGAGACCCACGCTCACCGGCTCCAGATTTATCAGCAATAAACCAGCCAGCCGGAAGGGCCGAGCGCA
GAAGTGGTCCTGCAACTTTATCCGCCTCCATCCAGTCTATTAATTGTTGCCGGGAAGCTAGAGTAAGTAG
TTCGCCAGTTAATAGTTTGCGCAACGTTGTTGCCATTGCTACAGGCATCGTGGTGTCACGCTCGTCGTTT
GGTATGGCTTCATTCAGCTCCGGTTCCCAACGATCAAGGCGAGTTACATGATCCCCCATGTTGTGCAAAA
AAGCGGTTAGCTCCTTCGGTCCTCCGATCGTTGTCAGAAGTAAGTTGGCCGCAGTGTTATCACTCATGGT
TATGGCAGCACTGCATAATTCTCTTACTGTCATGCCATCCGTAAGATGCTTTTCTGTGACTGGTGAGTAC
TCAACCAAGTCATTCTGAGAATAGTGTATGCGGCGACCGAGTTGCTCTTGCCCGGCGTCAATACGGGATA
ATACCGCGCCACATAGCAGAACTTTAAAAGTGCTCATCATTGGAAAACGTTCTTCGGGGCGAAAACTCTC
AAGGATCTTACCGCTGTTGAGATCCAGTTCGATGTAACCCACTCGTGCACCCAACTGATCTTCAGCATCT
TTTACTTTCACCAGCGTTTCTGGGTGAGCAAAAACAGGAAGGCAAAATGCCGCAAAAAAGGGAATAAGGG
CGACACGGAAATGTTGAATACTCATACTCTTCCTTTTTCAATATTATTGAAGCATTTATCAGGGTTATTG
TCTCATGAGCGGATACATATTTGAATGTATTTAGAAAAATAAACAAATAGGGGTTCCGCGCACATTTCCC
CGAAAAGTGCCACCTGACGTCTAAGAAACCATTATTATCATGACATTAACCTATAAAAATAGGCGTATCA
CGAGGCCCTTTCGTCTCGCGCGTTTCGGTGATGACGGTGAAAACCTCTGACACATGCAGCTCCCGGAGAC
GGTCACAGCTTGTCTGTAAGCGGATGCCGGGAGCAGACAAGCCCGTCAGGGCGCGTCAGCGGGTGTTGGC
GGGTGTCGGGGCTGGCTTAACTATGCGGCATCAGAGCAGATTGTACTGAGAGTGCACCATATGCGGTGTG
AAATACCGCACAGATGCGTAAGGAGAAAATACCGCATCAGGCGCCATTCGCCATTCAGGCTGCGCAACTG
TTGGGAAGGGCGATCGGTGCGGGCCTCTTCGCTATTACGCCAGCTGGCGAAAGGGGGATGTGCTGCAAGG
CGATTAAGTTGGGTAACGCCAGGGTTTTCCCAGTCACGACGTTGTAAAACGACGGCCAGTGAATTCGAGC
TCGGTACCCGGATTCCCATTCCCTATATCCTTTTCATTGATCCACCGTAGATTTATTTCTTAGTCTCTGC
TTTGCATAGCTACCTATAAGTATAACATAGTATAAACGTGATACTTAATCTTGGAGTCTATCCATTTAAC
CATTTGGAGTAACAAATTGTAAAATGTCTTTGGTCATCCTGAAACAGTCTGGGATTAGTGGACCAGTTCA
CTGTTAAGTTACCAGTCCTTGACCTCATTTTGTCCATTTGACAGCATTGTTTGTGCTCCCCAAACCTAAA
GTGATCTCCTGTCTAGAGCAAGGGGAAGAGCCATGGGTTCAAGTATCCCCGGAGTTTAAGGATAGTGCCG
GAAAATCTCCTACAGGTAAATATACCATGGGAAGTGGAGAAATGTGCCTTGATGTGAACTTTTGCAAGGG
CTTAACATTTTAAGATTTTGTTCCTTTTTTTTTTAATCATTGAATTTTTCTTTTTATTCCTGTGATTTGC
TTGTTCTGGGATACAGATGTGTGATTATGTTTATTCCAACAGGGTTAAAGCTCAAAAACGACACTGAAAA
TCATCAGCCTGTGTCTCTTTCTGACTTAGAAATACAAGCATCAGCAGGCGTCATATCAAAAAAGGCCAAA
GTAAAAGTTCCCCAGAAAACAGCAGGCAAAGAAAATCATTTTGATATGCACAGAGTGGGAAAATGGCACC
AAGATTTTCCAGTGAAGAAAAGAAAGAAACTTTCAACCTGGAAACAAGAGCTGCTCAAACTTATGGATCG
TCACAAGAAAGATTGTGCAAGAGAGAAGCCTTTTAAATGTCAGGAATGTGGGAAAACCTTCAGAGTTAGC
TCTGACCTTATTAAGCACCAAAGAATTCACACTGAAGAGAAACCCTATAAATGTCAACAGTGTGATAAGA
GGTTTAGATGGAGTTCAGATCTTAATAAGCACTTAACAACACACCAAGGAATAAAACCATATAAATGTTC
ATGGTGTGGGAAAAGCTTCAGTCAAAATACAAATTTACATACACACCAAAGAACTCATACAGGAGAAAAG
CCCTTCACATGTCATGAATGTGGAAAAAAATTCAGTCAGAACTCCCACCTTATTAAACACCGGAGAACCC
ACACAGGTGAGCAGCCATATACTTGTAGCATATGCAGGAGAAACTTCAGCAGGCGGTCAAGCCTTCTTAG
ACACCAGAAACTCCACCTGGGGATTCCAACTACTGCAAGCGAGAATCTTTATTTTCAGGGCGCCGCCAAA
TTCAAAGAAACCGCTGCTGCTAAATTCGAACGCCAGCACATGGACAGCGGAGGTGGAGGTTCGAGCGGTC
CCTCGGGTTCGTCGAGCCTGGAAGTTCTGTTCCAGGGGCCCCTGTCGTCGAGCGGTCCCTCGGGTTCGAT
GGTGAGCAAAGGCGAGGAGCTGTTCACCGGGGTGGTGCCCATCCTGGTCGAGCTGGACGGCGACGTAAAC
GGCCACAAGTTCAGCGTGTCCGGCGAGGGCGAGGGCGATGCCACCTACGGCAAGCTGACCCTGAAGTTCA
TCTGCACCACCGGCAAGCTGCCCGTGCCCTGGCCCACCCTCGTGACCACCCTGACCTACGGCGTGCAGTG
CTTCAGCCGCTACCCCGACCACATGAAGCAGCACGACTTCTTCAAGTCCGCCATGCCCGAAGGCTACGTC
CAGGAGCGCACCATCTTCTTCAAGGACGACGGCAACTACAAGACCCGCGCCGAGGTGAAGTTCGAGGGCG
ACACCCTGGTGAACCGCATCGAGCTGAAGGGCATCGACTTCAAGGAGGACGGCAACATCCTGGGGCACAA
GCTGGAGTACAACTACAACAGCCACAACGTCTATATCATGGCCGACAAGCAGAAGAACGGCATCAAGGTG
AACTTCAAGATCCGCCACAACATCGAGGACGGCAGCGTGCAGCTCGCCGACCACTACCAGCAGAACACCC
CCATCGGCGACGGCCCCGTGCTGCTGCCCGACAACCACTACCTGAGCACCCAGTCCGCCCTGAGCAAAGA
CCCCAACGAGAAGCGCGATCACATGGTCCTTAAGGAGTTCGTGACCGCCGCCGGGATCACTCTCGGCATG
GACGAGCTGTACAAGTAATGATCTAGAGTCGAGTTAATTAAGAATTCCGCCCCCCCCCCTCTCCCTCCCC
CCCCCTAACGTTACTGGCCGAAGCCGCTTGGAATAAGGCCGGTGTGCGTTTGTCTATATGTTATTTTCCA
CCATATTGCCGTCTTTTGGCAATGTGAGGGCCCGGAAACCTGGCCCTGTCTTCTTGACGAGCATTCCTAG
GGGTCTTTCCCCTCTCGCCAAAGGAATGCAGGGTCTGTTGAATGTCGTGAAGGAAGCAGTTCCTCTGGAA
GCTTCTTGAAGACAAACAACGTCTGTAGCGACCCTTTGCAGGCAGCGGAACCCCCCACCTGGCGACAGGT
GCCTCTGCGGCCAAAAGCCACGTGTATAAGATACACCTGCAAAGGCGGCACAACCCCAGTGCCACGTTGT
GAGTTGGATAGTTGTGGAAAGAGTCAAATGGCTCTCCTCAAGCGTATTCAACAAGGGGCTGAAGGATGCC
CAGAAGGTACCCCATTGTATGGGATCTGATCTGGGGCCTCGGTGCACATGCTTTACATGTGTTTAGTCGA
GGTTAAAAAAACGTCTAGGCCCCCCGAACCACGGGGACGTGGTTTTCCTTTGAAAAACACGATGATAATA
TGGCCACAACCTGTTACATTGCACAAGATAAAAATATATCATCACGAACAGTAAAACTGTCTGCTTACAT
AAACAGTAATACAAGGGGTGTTATGGGATCGGCCATTGAACAAGATGGATTGCACGCAGGTTCTCCGGCC
GCTTGGGTGGAGAGGCTATTCGGCTATGACTGGGCACAACAGACAATCGGCTGCTCTGATGCCGCCGTGT
TCCGGCTGTCAGCGCAGGGGCGCCCGGTTCTTTTTGTCAAGACCGACCTGTCCGGTGCCCTGAATGAACT
GCAGGACGAGGCAGCGCGGCTATCGTGGCTGGCCACGACGGGCGTTCCTTGCGCAGCTGTGCTCGACGTT
GTCACTGAAGCGGGAAGGGACTGGCTGCTATTGGGCGAAGTGCCGGGGCAGGATCTCCTGTCATCTCACC
TTGCTCCTGCCGAGAAAGTATCCATCATGGCTGATGCAATGCGGCGGCTGCATACGCTTGATCCGGCTAC
CTGCCCATTCGACCACCAAGCGAAACATCGCATCGAGCGAGCACGTACTCGGATGGAAGCCGGTCTTGTC
GATCAGGATGATCTGGACGAAGAGCATCAGGGGCTCGCGCCAGCCGAACTGTTCGCCAGGCTCAAGGCGC
GCATGCCCGACGGCGAGGATCTCGTCGTGACCCATGGCGATGCCTGCTTGCCGAATATCATGGTGGAAAA
TGGCCGCTTTTCTGGATTCATCGACTGTGGCCGGCTGGGTGTGGCGGACCGCTATCAGGACATAGCGTTG
GCTACCCGTGATATTGCTGAAGAGCTTGGCGGCGAATGGGCTGACCGCTTCCTCGTGCTTTACGGTATCG
CCGCTCCCGATTCGCAGCGCATCGCCTTCTATCGCCTTCTTGACGAGTTCTTCTGAGTCAGAGAAGCTTG
TCCAGTGTCCTCATTCTGAAGACATTCACCAAATGGAGCTTGGCACTAAAATTTATGTAAAAGAAAAATC
ACAAACCTTGAAAAATTTTACATCAGAAAATGGGATAAACATACATTTCACAGAAAATAATCAAGACTTG
CTCTGCAGCCACTCAGTAGTCTTCTGTGGTCACAGAAGTAAACATTGTTGGCTTTGTATTGATCTCTCCA
GTCATTTTTGAACACATCCAATAGAAACATTGGCAGCATGGTCTTCCAAAACAAAAAGCAGTAACATGCA
TGTTTAATTGCATACCATTCTCTTCACAGTAGCAGGCTTACCAATTTCCATAGTCTCATGAGGCCGAAAT
GAATTACAATGTAAAGTGTTCCAGGAACCAAATTGGATTTTCTTTCTTTTGTCATTGGACACGGTTTGCA
AAGTTGGACATCACTTGAGTTCCTTCTTAAACTTTTCGGCAACTTCTCTTGGATCCTGTTATCACAGTTT
TTTACTGTGATGAAATCTTGTTAACCACCACTAGGGAATCTCCAGATGAACTATTAATGCACTGTCTTAT
GCCTCTCATTGGTGATGTTTGGAAAATAGAAGACATCTCTAATGGAATCATGGGGGAAACGGGTTGGAAT
TTGTAGCCATGGAATATATATTAGATGTAAAGAATTTTCTGCAATAAAAGAAACTAGACTTGTTAATCCC
TGCCTTGCAATGTCAGTAGGATAAAGCAGCTATAAAAATTAGTACTTGCCCAAGGCCTGAAAGAGAATTA
GTGGGAATTAAGATCAACTTCTCAGTTTTGTTTGTTTACTTTTTAATTGGCTTTTCTTTGTTGTTAAGAA
TGAGAGACTTAATTTCCATGGGAGTTGGAGTGTGTGTGCTGCAGGCAGGATCCTGTGGCTCATTTGGCAT
GGAGACCTGGACATGTAGTCAGCAGGAGACGGTTCCCTAAATAAAAGATTTGGGCACTGGTGCTAAGTGT
TGGGCGAGGATGAGCAAAT
