LOCUS       Exported 7299 bp ds-DNA circular SYN 13-MAY-2021
DEFINITION  CRISPR donor plasmid to tag human transcription factor ZNF75A with
            GFP.
ACCESSION   .
VERSION     .
KEYWORDS    pZNF75A-donor
SOURCE      synthetic DNA construct
  ORGANISM  synthetic DNA construct
REFERENCE   1 (bases 1 to 7299)
  TITLE     White lab ENCODE plasmids to tag human transcription factors with
            GFP
REFERENCE   2 (bases 1 to 7299)
  AUTHORS   .
  TITLE     Direct Submission
  JOURNAL   Exported May 13, 2021 from SnapGene Server 1.1.58
            http://www.snapgene.com
FEATURES             Location/Qualifiers
     source          1..7299
                     /organism="synthetic DNA construct"
                     /mol_type="other DNA"
     primer_bind     complement(34..50)
                     /label=M13 rev
                     /note="common sequencing primer, one of multiple similar
                     variants"
     primer_bind     complement(34..50)
                     /label=M13 Reverse
                     /note="In lacZ gene. Also called M13-rev"
     primer_bind     complement(47..69)
                     /label=M13/pUC Reverse
                     /note="In lacZ gene"
     protein_bind    58..74
                     /label=lac operator
                     /bound_moiety="lac repressor encoded by lacI"
                     /note="The lac repressor binds to the lac operator to
                     inhibit transcription in E. coli. This inhibition can be
                     relieved by adding lactose or
                     isopropyl-beta-D-thiogalactopyranoside (IPTG)."
     promoter        complement(82..112)
                     /label=lac promoter
                     /note="promoter for the E. coli lac operon"
     protein_bind    127..148
                     /label=CAP binding site
                     /bound_moiety="E. coli catabolite activator protein"
                     /note="CAP binding activates transcription in the presence
                     of cAMP."
     primer_bind     complement(265..282)
                     /label=L4440
                     /note="L4440 vector, forward primer"
     rep_origin      complement(436..1024)
                     /direction=LEFT
                     /label=ori
                     /note="high-copy-number ColE1/pMB1/pBR322/pUC origin of
                     replication"
     primer_bind     complement(516..535)
                     /label=pBR322ori-F
                     /note="pBR322 origin, forward primer"
     CDS             complement(1195..2055)
                     /codon_start=1
                     /gene="bla"
                     /product="beta-lactamase"
                     /label=AmpR
                     /note="confers resistance to ampicillin, carbenicillin, and
                     related antibiotics"
                     /translation="MSIQHFRVALIPFFAAFCLPVFAHPETLVKVKDAEDQLGARVGYI
                     ELDLNSGKILESFRPEERFPMMSTFKVLLCGAVLSRIDAGQEQLGRRIHYSQNDLVEYS
                     PVTEKHLTDGMTVRELCSAAITMSDNTAANLLLTTIGGPKELTAFLHNMGDHVTRLDRW
                     EPELNEAIPNDERDTTMPVAMATTLRKLLTGELLTLASRQQLIDWMEADKVAGPLLRSA
                     LPAGWFIADKSGAGERGSRGIIAALGPDGKPSRIVVIYTTGSQATMDERNRQIAEIGAS
                     LIKHW"
     primer_bind     1818..1837
                     /label=Amp-R
                     /note="Ampicillin resistance gene, reverse primer"
     promoter        complement(2056..2160)
                     /gene="bla"
                     /label=AmpR promoter
     primer_bind     2228..2246
                     /label=pBRforEco
                     /note="pBR322 vectors, upsteam of EcoRI site, forward
                     primer"
     primer_bind     complement(2284..2306)
                     /label=pGEX 3'
                     /note="pGEX vectors, reverse primer"
     primer_bind     2406..2425
                     /label=pRS-marker
                     /note="pRS vectors, use to sequence yeast selectable
                     marker"
     primer_bind     2619..2641
                     /label=M13/pUC Forward
                     /note="In lacZ gene"
     primer_bind     2633..2650
                     /label=M13 Forward
                     /note="In lacZ gene. Also called M13-F20 or M13 (-21)
                     Forward"
     primer_bind     2634..2650
                     /label=M13 fwd
                     /note="common sequencing primer, one of multiple similar
                     variants"
     CDS             3891..3911
                     /codon_start=1
                     /product="tobacco etch virus (TEV) protease recognition and
                     cleavage site"
                     /label=TEV site
                     /translation="ENLYFQG"
     CDS             3924..3968
                     /codon_start=1
                     /product="affinity and epitope tag derived from pancreatic
                     ribonuclease A"
                     /label=S-Tag
                     /translation="KETAAAKFERQHMDS"
     CDS             4008..4031
                     /codon_start=1
                     /product="recognition and cleavage site for human
                     rhinovirus 3C and PreScission proteases"
                     /label=HRV 3C site
                     /translation="LEVLFQGP"
     CDS             4059..4778
                     /codon_start=1
                     /product="the original enhanced GFP (Yang et al., 1996)"
                     /label=EGFP
                     /note="mammalian codon-optimized"
                     /translation="MVSKGEELFTGVVPILVELDGDVNGHKFSVSGEGEGDATYGKLTL
                     KFICTTGKLPVPWPTLVTTLTYGVQCFSRYPDHMKQHDFFKSAMPEGYVQERTIFFKDD
                     GNYKTRAEVKFEGDTLVNRIELKGIDFKEDGNILGHKLEYNYNSHNVYIMADKQKNGIK
                     VNFKIRHNIEDGSVQLADHYQQNTPIGDGPVLLPDNHYLSTQSALSKDPNEKRDHMVLK
                     EFVTAAGITLGMDELYK"
     primer_bind     complement(4104..4125)
                     /label=EGFP-N
                     /note="EGFP, reverse primer"
     primer_bind     complement(4365..4384)
                     /label=EXFP-R
                     /note="For distinguishing EGFP variants, reverse primer"
     misc_feature    4816..5401
                     /label=IRES2
                     /note="internal ribosome entry site (IRES) of the
                     encephalomyocarditis virus (EMCV)"
     primer_bind     complement(4982..4999)
                     /label=IRES reverse
                     /note="IRES internal ribosome entry site, reverse primer.
                     Also called pCDH-rev"
     primer_bind     5209..5228
                     /label=IRES-F
                     /note="IRES internal ribosome entry site, forward primer"
     CDS             5483..6286
                     /codon_start=1
                     /gene="aph(3')-II (or nptII)"
                     /product="aminoglycoside phosphotransferase from Tn5"
                     /label=NeoR/KanR
                     /note="confers resistance to neomycin, kanamycin, and G418
                     (Geneticin(R))"
                     /translation="MGSAIEQDGLHAGSPAAWVERLFGYDWAQQTIGCSDAAVFRLSAQ
                     GRPVLFVKTDLSGALNELQDEAARLSWLATTGVPCAAVLDVVTEAGRDWLLLGEVPGQD
                     LLSSHLAPAEKVSIMADAMRRLHTLDPATCPFDHQAKHRIERARTRMEAGLVDQDDLDE
                     EHQGLAPAELFARLKARMPDGEDLVVTHGDACLPNIMVENGRFSGFIDCGRLGVADRYQ
                     DIALATRDIAEELGGEWADRFLVLYGIAAPDSQRIAFYRLLDEFF"
     primer_bind     complement(5546..5565)
                     /label=Neo-R
                     /note="Neomycin resistance gene, reverse primer"
     primer_bind     6156..6175
                     /label=Neo-F
                     /note="Neomycin resistance gene, forward primer"
ORIGIN
        1 gacctgcagg catgcaagct tggcgtaatc atggtcatag ctgtttcctg tgtgaaattg
       61 ttatccgctc acaattccac acaacatacg agccggaagc ataaagtgta aagcctgggg
      121 tgcctaatga gtgagctaac tcacattaat tgcgttgcgc tcactgcccg ctttccagtc
      181 gggaaacctg tcgtgccagc tgcattaatg aatcggccaa cgcgcgggga gaggcggttt
      241 gcgtattggg cgctcttccg cttcctcgct cactgactcg ctgcgctcgg tcgttcggct
      301 gcggcgagcg gtatcagctc actcaaaggc ggtaatacgg ttatccacag aatcagggga
      361 taacgcagga aagaacatgt gagcaaaagg ccagcaaaag gccaggaacc gtaaaaaggc
      421 cgcgttgctg gcgtttttcc ataggctccg cccccctgac gagcatcaca aaaatcgacg
      481 ctcaagtcag aggtggcgaa acccgacagg actataaaga taccaggcgt ttccccctgg
      541 aagctccctc gtgcgctctc ctgttccgac cctgccgctt accggatacc tgtccgcctt
      601 tctcccttcg ggaagcgtgg cgctttctca tagctcacgc tgtaggtatc tcagttcggt
      661 gtaggtcgtt cgctccaagc tgggctgtgt gcacgaaccc cccgttcagc ccgaccgctg
      721 cgccttatcc ggtaactatc gtcttgagtc caacccggta agacacgact tatcgccact
      781 ggcagcagcc actggtaaca ggattagcag agcgaggtat gtaggcggtg ctacagagtt
      841 cttgaagtgg tggcctaact acggctacac tagaaggaca gtatttggta tctgcgctct
      901 gctgaagcca gttaccttcg gaaaaagagt tggtagctct tgatccggca aacaaaccac
      961 cgctggtagc ggtggttttt ttgtttgcaa gcagcagatt acgcgcagaa aaaaaggatc
     1021 tcaagaagat cctttgatct tttctacggg gtctgacgct cagtggaacg aaaactcacg
     1081 ttaagggatt ttggtcatga gattatcaaa aaggatcttc acctagatcc ttttaaatta
     1141 aaaatgaagt tttaaatcaa tctaaagtat atatgagtaa acttggtctg acagttacca
     1201 atgcttaatc agtgaggcac ctatctcagc gatctgtcta tttcgttcat ccatagttgc
     1261 ctgactcccc gtcgtgtaga taactacgat acgggagggc ttaccatctg gccccagtgc
     1321 tgcaatgata ccgcgagacc cacgctcacc ggctccagat ttatcagcaa taaaccagcc
     1381 agccggaagg gccgagcgca gaagtggtcc tgcaacttta tccgcctcca tccagtctat
     1441 taattgttgc cgggaagcta gagtaagtag ttcgccagtt aatagtttgc gcaacgttgt
     1501 tgccattgct acaggcatcg tggtgtcacg ctcgtcgttt ggtatggctt cattcagctc
     1561 cggttcccaa cgatcaaggc gagttacatg atcccccatg ttgtgcaaaa aagcggttag
     1621 ctccttcggt cctccgatcg ttgtcagaag taagttggcc gcagtgttat cactcatggt
     1681 tatggcagca ctgcataatt ctcttactgt catgccatcc gtaagatgct tttctgtgac
     1741 tggtgagtac tcaaccaagt cattctgaga atagtgtatg cggcgaccga gttgctcttg
     1801 cccggcgtca atacgggata ataccgcgcc acatagcaga actttaaaag tgctcatcat
     1861 tggaaaacgt tcttcggggc gaaaactctc aaggatctta ccgctgttga gatccagttc
     1921 gatgtaaccc actcgtgcac ccaactgatc ttcagcatct tttactttca ccagcgtttc
     1981 tgggtgagca aaaacaggaa ggcaaaatgc cgcaaaaaag ggaataaggg cgacacggaa
     2041 atgttgaata ctcatactct tcctttttca atattattga agcatttatc agggttattg
     2101 tctcatgagc ggatacatat ttgaatgtat ttagaaaaat aaacaaatag gggttccgcg
     2161 cacatttccc cgaaaagtgc cacctgacgt ctaagaaacc attattatca tgacattaac
     2221 ctataaaaat aggcgtatca cgaggccctt tcgtctcgcg cgtttcggtg atgacggtga
     2281 aaacctctga cacatgcagc tcccggagac ggtcacagct tgtctgtaag cggatgccgg
     2341 gagcagacaa gcccgtcagg gcgcgtcagc gggtgttggc gggtgtcggg gctggcttaa
     2401 ctatgcggca tcagagcaga ttgtactgag agtgcaccat atgcggtgtg aaataccgca
     2461 cagatgcgta aggagaaaat accgcatcag gcgccattcg ccattcaggc tgcgcaactg
     2521 ttgggaaggg cgatcggtgc gggcctcttc gctattacgc cagctggcga aagggggatg
     2581 tgctgcaagg cgattaagtt gggtaacgcc agggttttcc cagtcacgac gttgtaaaac
     2641 gacggccagt gaattcgagc tcggtacccg gattcccatt ccctatatcc ttttcattga
     2701 tccaccgtag atttatttct tagtctctgc tttgcatagc tacctataag tataacatag
     2761 tataaacgtg atacttaatc ttggagtcta tccatttaac catttggagt aacaaattgt
     2821 aaaatgtctt tggtcatcct gaaacagtct gggattagtg gaccagttca ctgttaagtt
     2881 accagtcctt gacctcattt tgtccatttg acagcattgt ttgtgctccc caaacctaaa
     2941 gtgatctcct gtctagagca aggggaagag ccatgggttc aagtatcccc ggagtttaag
     3001 gatagtgccg gaaaatctcc tacaggtaaa tataccatgg gaagtggaga aatgtgcctt
     3061 gatgtgaact tttgcaaggg cttaacattt taagattttg ttcctttttt ttttaatcat
     3121 tgaatttttc tttttattcc tgtgatttgc ttgttctggg atacagatgt gtgattatgt
     3181 ttattccaac agggttaaag ctcaaaaacg acactgaaaa tcatcagcct gtgtctcttt
     3241 ctgacttaga aatacaagca tcagcaggcg tcatatcaaa aaaggccaaa gtaaaagttc
     3301 cccagaaaac agcaggcaaa gaaaatcatt ttgatatgca cagagtggga aaatggcacc
     3361 aagattttcc agtgaagaaa agaaagaaac tttcaacctg gaaacaagag ctgctcaaac
     3421 ttatggatcg tcacaagaaa gattgtgcaa gagagaagcc ttttaaatgt caggaatgtg
     3481 ggaaaacctt cagagttagc tctgacctta ttaagcacca aagaattcac actgaagaga
     3541 aaccctataa atgtcaacag tgtgataaga ggtttagatg gagttcagat cttaataagc
     3601 acttaacaac acaccaagga ataaaaccat ataaatgttc atggtgtggg aaaagcttca
     3661 gtcaaaatac aaatttacat acacaccaaa gaactcatac aggagaaaag cccttcacat
     3721 gtcatgaatg tggaaaaaaa ttcagtcaga actcccacct tattaaacac cggagaaccc
     3781 acacaggtga gcagccatat acttgtagca tatgcaggag aaacttcagc aggcggtcaa
     3841 gccttcttag acaccagaaa ctccacctgg ggattccaac tactgcaagc gagaatcttt
     3901 attttcaggg cgccgccaaa ttcaaagaaa ccgctgctgc taaattcgaa cgccagcaca
     3961 tggacagcgg aggtggaggt tcgagcggtc cctcgggttc gtcgagcctg gaagttctgt
     4021 tccaggggcc cctgtcgtcg agcggtccct cgggttcgat ggtgagcaaa ggcgaggagc
     4081 tgttcaccgg ggtggtgccc atcctggtcg agctggacgg cgacgtaaac ggccacaagt
     4141 tcagcgtgtc cggcgagggc gagggcgatg ccacctacgg caagctgacc ctgaagttca
     4201 tctgcaccac cggcaagctg cccgtgccct ggcccaccct cgtgaccacc ctgacctacg
     4261 gcgtgcagtg cttcagccgc taccccgacc acatgaagca gcacgacttc ttcaagtccg
     4321 ccatgcccga aggctacgtc caggagcgca ccatcttctt caaggacgac ggcaactaca
     4381 agacccgcgc cgaggtgaag ttcgagggcg acaccctggt gaaccgcatc gagctgaagg
     4441 gcatcgactt caaggaggac ggcaacatcc tggggcacaa gctggagtac aactacaaca
     4501 gccacaacgt ctatatcatg gccgacaagc agaagaacgg catcaaggtg aacttcaaga
     4561 tccgccacaa catcgaggac ggcagcgtgc agctcgccga ccactaccag cagaacaccc
     4621 ccatcggcga cggccccgtg ctgctgcccg acaaccacta cctgagcacc cagtccgccc
     4681 tgagcaaaga ccccaacgag aagcgcgatc acatggtcct taaggagttc gtgaccgccg
     4741 ccgggatcac tctcggcatg gacgagctgt acaagtaatg atctagagtc gagttaatta
     4801 agaattccgc ccccccccct ctccctcccc ccccctaacg ttactggccg aagccgcttg
     4861 gaataaggcc ggtgtgcgtt tgtctatatg ttattttcca ccatattgcc gtcttttggc
     4921 aatgtgaggg cccggaaacc tggccctgtc ttcttgacga gcattcctag gggtctttcc
     4981 cctctcgcca aaggaatgca gggtctgttg aatgtcgtga aggaagcagt tcctctggaa
     5041 gcttcttgaa gacaaacaac gtctgtagcg accctttgca ggcagcggaa ccccccacct
     5101 ggcgacaggt gcctctgcgg ccaaaagcca cgtgtataag atacacctgc aaaggcggca
     5161 caaccccagt gccacgttgt gagttggata gttgtggaaa gagtcaaatg gctctcctca
     5221 agcgtattca acaaggggct gaaggatgcc cagaaggtac cccattgtat gggatctgat
     5281 ctggggcctc ggtgcacatg ctttacatgt gtttagtcga ggttaaaaaa acgtctaggc
     5341 cccccgaacc acggggacgt ggttttcctt tgaaaaacac gatgataata tggccacaac
     5401 ctgttacatt gcacaagata aaaatatatc atcacgaaca gtaaaactgt ctgcttacat
     5461 aaacagtaat acaaggggtg ttatgggatc ggccattgaa caagatggat tgcacgcagg
     5521 ttctccggcc gcttgggtgg agaggctatt cggctatgac tgggcacaac agacaatcgg
     5581 ctgctctgat gccgccgtgt tccggctgtc agcgcagggg cgcccggttc tttttgtcaa
     5641 gaccgacctg tccggtgccc tgaatgaact gcaggacgag gcagcgcggc tatcgtggct
     5701 ggccacgacg ggcgttcctt gcgcagctgt gctcgacgtt gtcactgaag cgggaaggga
     5761 ctggctgcta ttgggcgaag tgccggggca ggatctcctg tcatctcacc ttgctcctgc
     5821 cgagaaagta tccatcatgg ctgatgcaat gcggcggctg catacgcttg atccggctac
     5881 ctgcccattc gaccaccaag cgaaacatcg catcgagcga gcacgtactc ggatggaagc
     5941 cggtcttgtc gatcaggatg atctggacga agagcatcag gggctcgcgc cagccgaact
     6001 gttcgccagg ctcaaggcgc gcatgcccga cggcgaggat ctcgtcgtga cccatggcga
     6061 tgcctgcttg ccgaatatca tggtggaaaa tggccgcttt tctggattca tcgactgtgg
     6121 ccggctgggt gtggcggacc gctatcagga catagcgttg gctacccgtg atattgctga
     6181 agagcttggc ggcgaatggg ctgaccgctt cctcgtgctt tacggtatcg ccgctcccga
     6241 ttcgcagcgc atcgccttct atcgccttct tgacgagttc ttctgagtca gagaagcttg
     6301 tccagtgtcc tcattctgaa gacattcacc aaatggagct tggcactaaa atttatgtaa
     6361 aagaaaaatc acaaaccttg aaaaatttta catcagaaaa tgggataaac atacatttca
     6421 cagaaaataa tcaagacttg ctctgcagcc actcagtagt cttctgtggt cacagaagta
     6481 aacattgttg gctttgtatt gatctctcca gtcatttttg aacacatcca atagaaacat
     6541 tggcagcatg gtcttccaaa acaaaaagca gtaacatgca tgtttaattg cataccattc
     6601 tcttcacagt agcaggctta ccaatttcca tagtctcatg aggccgaaat gaattacaat
     6661 gtaaagtgtt ccaggaacca aattggattt tctttctttt gtcattggac acggtttgca
     6721 aagttggaca tcacttgagt tccttcttaa acttttcggc aacttctctt ggatcctgtt
     6781 atcacagttt tttactgtga tgaaatcttg ttaaccacca ctagggaatc tccagatgaa
     6841 ctattaatgc actgtcttat gcctctcatt ggtgatgttt ggaaaataga agacatctct
     6901 aatggaatca tgggggaaac gggttggaat ttgtagccat ggaatatata ttagatgtaa
     6961 agaattttct gcaataaaag aaactagact tgttaatccc tgccttgcaa tgtcagtagg
     7021 ataaagcagc tataaaaatt agtacttgcc caaggcctga aagagaatta gtgggaatta
     7081 agatcaactt ctcagttttg tttgtttact ttttaattgg cttttctttg ttgttaagaa
     7141 tgagagactt aatttccatg ggagttggag tgtgtgtgct gcaggcagga tcctgtggct
     7201 catttggcat ggagacctgg acatgtagtc agcaggagac ggttccctaa ataaaagatt
     7261 tgggcactgg tgctaagtgt tgggcgagga tgagcaaat
//
